>Addgene plasmid #240460 | pTE5: pFuGW-SSX1p- GAL4BD-4X3CLpro synthetic general CS-VP16AD-SV40NLS | addgene full sequence | sequence record 478411 | Addgene NGS Result
GTGAATTAGCCCTTCCAGTCCCCCCTTTTCTTTTAAAAAGTGGCTAAGATCTACAGCTGCCTTGTAAGTC
ATTGGTCTTAAAGGTACCTGAGGTGTGACTGGAAAACCCACCTCCTCCTCCTCTTGTGCTTCTAGCCAGG
CACAATCAGCATTGGTAGCTGCTGTATTGCTACTTGTGATTGCTCCATGTTTTTCTAGGTCTCGAGGTCG
ACGGTATCGATGCGGGGAGGCGGCCCAAAGGGAGATCCGACTCGTCTGAGGGCGAAGGCGAAGACGCGGA
AGAGGCCGCAGAGCCGGCAGCAGGCCGCGGGAAGGAAGGTCCGCTGGATTGAGGGCCGAAGGGACGTAGC
AGAAGGACGTCCCGCGCAGAATCCAGGTGGCAACACAGGCGAGCAGCCAAGGAAAGGACGATGATTTCCC
CGACAACACCACGGAATTGTCAGTGCCCAACAGCCGAGCCCCTGTCCAGCAGCGGGCAAGGCAGGCGGCG
ATGAGTTCCGCCGTGGCAATAGGGAGGGGGAAAGCGAAAGTCCCGGAAAGGAGCTGACAGGTGGTGGCAA
TGCCCCAACCAGTGGGGGTTGCGTCAGCAAACACAGTGCACACCACGCCACGTTGCCTGACAACGGGCCA
CAACTCCTCATAAAGAGACAGCAACCAGGATTTATACAAGGAGGAGAAAATGAAAGCCATACGGGAAGCA
ATAGCATGATACAAAGGCATTAAAGCAGCGTATCCACATAGCGTAAAAGGAGCAACATAGTTAAGAATAC
CAGTCAATCTTTCACAAATTTTGTAATCCAGAGGTTGATTATCGATAAGCTTGATATCGGCGGCCGCCCT
GCAGGGTAGCCAGATCATGGCTCACTGCAACCTCGTACTCCTGGGCTCAAGCTATCCTCCTACCTCAGCC
TCCTGAGTAACGGACTACAGGCACACCACCCCACCTCGCTAATTTTATTTATTTTTTTTGTAGAGAAAAG
AGACAGGGTATTGCTCTGTTGCCCAGGGTGGGGTGCAGTGGCATGATCATGGCTCACTGCAACCTCTGCC
TCCCAGGTTCAAGTGATCCTCCAGCTGTGGCCTCCCTAAGTGCTGGGATTACAACCGTGAGCCGCCGCAC
CGGCCCAAATTTCTTACGTCACTACAGAGTTCCTAGGAAAAAATCCCATACCTGAAAAAGATAGAAACTG
ACAGGAAGGATTTGAGATGATGACCTGCTTCATATACACTCCTTATTAAAACTGGATAACAATGCACCAC
CGAGGAGGTGGGGAGGGATAGGAAAAATGAAAAGAGAAAATCAGCGCATGCGTACTCTGATTTGGGAAGA
CTCCAAAGAGAAAATCAGAGCATGCGTACTCTGAACTTGGAGTAGCCAATCCCAGGGGATGCTTTAGGCG
GGAAAGTCAGAGTTTCTGCCTCCATTTTGAGAAGGTTCTGTCCCTAGAGCCTAGACTGATAGACCCCACA
TCAGCTTGGCTTGTCCCGCCTACTGTTCTGACTTCTGATTGGCCAGATGGAGTTCACTAACTGCCCTGAT
TGGTCCATCATCCTGGAGCAATGACATTGCAGAATATTTTCTCCTCCTCCAGCCACACTTTGTCACCAAC
TGCTGCCAACTCGCCACCACTGCTGCCGACCTCGCAACCACTGCTTTGTCTCTGGCGCGCCATGATGAAG
CTACTGTCTTCTATCGAACAAGCATGCGATATTTGCCGACTTAAAAAGCTCAAGTGCTCCAAAGAAAAAC
CGAAGTGCGCCAAGTGTCTGAAGAACAACTGGGAGTGTCGCTACTCTCCCAAAACCAAAAGGTCTCCGCT
GACTAGGGCACATCTGACAGAAGTGGAATCAAGGCTAGAAAGACTGGAACAGCTATTTCTACTGATTTTT
CCTCGAGAAGACCTTGACATGATTTTGAAAATGGATTCTTTACAGGATATAAAAGCATTGTTAACAGGAT
TATTTGTACAAGATAATGTGAATAAAGATGCCGTCACAGATAGATTGGCTTCAGTGGAGACTGATATGCC
TCTAACATTGAGACAGCATAGAATAAGTGCGACATCATCATCGGAAGAGAGTAGTAACAAAGGTCAAAGA
CAGTTGACTGTATCGGAATTCGTAGCCCGCTTGCAAAGCGGGTTCACCGGTGTAGCCCGCTTGCAAAGCG
GGTTCACCGGTGTAGCTCGATTGCAGAGTGGATTCACCGGTGTAGCAAGGCTTCAATCAGGATTCTTAAT
TAATTCGACGGCCCCCCCGACCGATGTCAGCCTGGGGGACGAGCTCCACTTAGACGGCGAGGACGTGGCG
ATGGCGCATGCCGACGCGCTAGACGATTTCGATCTGGACATGTTGGGGGACGGGGATTCCCCGGGTCCGG
GACCAAAGAAGAAGCGGAAGGTCTAGGGATCCTTGCAGTCCCGGGTAAGCGGGACTCTGGGGTTCGAAAA
TTAACCAAACTGGATCTCTGCTGTCCCTGTAATAAACCCGAAAATTTTGAATTTTTGTAATTTGTTTTTG
TAATTCTTTAGTTTGTATGTCTGTTGCTATTATGTCTACTATTCTTTCCCCTGCACTGTACCCCCCAATC
CCCCCTTTTCTTTTAAAATTGTGGATGAATACTGCCATTTGTCTGCAGAATTGGCGCACGCAGTGCCGAT
CCGTTCACTAATCGAATGGATCTGTCTCTGTCTCTCTCTCCACCTTCTTCTTCTATTCCTTCGGGCCTGT
CGGGTCCCCTCGGGGTTGGGAGGTGGGTCTGAAACGATAATGGTGAATATCCCTGCCTAACTCTATTCAC
TATAGAAAGTACAGCAAAAACTATTCTTAAACCTACCAAGCCTCCTACTATCATTATGAATAATTTTATA
TACCACAGCCAATTTGTTATGTTAAACCAATTCCACAAACTTGCCCATTTATCTAATTCCAATAATTCTT
GTTCATTCTTTTCTTGCTGGTTTTGCGATTCTTCAATTAAGGAGTGTATTAAGCTTGTGTAATTGTTAAT
TTCTCTGTCCCACTCCATCCAGGTCGTGTGATTCCAAATCTGTTCCAGAGATTTATTACTCCAACTAGCA
TTCCAAGGCACAGCAGTGGTGCAAATGAGTTTTCCAGAGCAACCCCAAATCCCCAGGAGCTGTTGATCCT
TTAGGTATCTTTCCACAGCCAGGATTCTTGCCTGGAGCTGCTTGATGCCCCAGACTGTGAGTTGCAACAG
ATGCTGTTGCGCCTCAATAGCCCTCAGCAAATTGTTCTGCTGCTGCACTATACCAGACAATAATTGTCTG
GCCTGTACCGTCAGCGTCATTGACGCTGCGCCCATAGTGCTTCCTGCTGCTCCCAAGAACCCAAGGAACA
AAGCTCCTATTCCCACTGCTCTTTTTTCTCTCTGCACCACTCTTCTCTTTGCCTTGGTGGGTGCTACTCC
TAATGGTTCAATTTTTACTACTTTATATTTATATAATTCACTTCTCCAATTGTCCCTCATATCTCCTCCT
CCAGGTCTGAAGATCAGCGGCCGCTTGCTGTGCGGTGGTCTTACTTTTGTTTTGCTCTTCCTCTATCTTG
TCTAAAGCTTCCTTGGTGTCTTTTATCTCTATCCTTTGATGCACACAATAGAGGGTTGCTACTGTATTAT
ATAATGATCTAAGTTCTTCTGATCCTGTCTGAAGGGATGGTTGTAGCTGTCCCAGTATTTGTCTACAGCC
TTCTGATGTTTCTAACAGGCCAGGATTAACTGCGAATCGTTCTAGCTCCCTGCTTGCCCATACTATATGT
TTTAATTTATATTTTTTCTTTCCCCCTGGCCTTAACCGAATTTTTTCCCATCGCGATCTAATTCTCCCCC
GCTTAATACTGACGCTCTCGCACCCATCTCTCTCCTTCTAGCCTCCGCTAGTCAAAATTTTTGGCGTACT
CACCAGTCGCCGCCCCTCGCCTCTTGCCGTGCGCGCTTCAGCAAGCCGAGTCCTGCGTCGAGAGAGCTCC
TCTGGTTTCCCTTTCGCTTTCAAGTCCCTGTTCGGGCGCCACTGCTAGAGATTTTCCACACTGACTAAAA
GGGTCTGAGGGATCTCTAGTTACCAGAGTCACACAACAGACGGGCACACACTACTTGAAGCACTCAAGGC
AAGCTTTATTGAGGCTTAAGCAGTGGGTTCCCTAGTTAGCCAGAGAGCTCCCAGGCTCAGATCTGGTCTA
ACCAGAGAGACCCAGTACAGGCAAAACGCGCTGCTTATATAGACCTCCCACCGTACACGCCTACCGCCCA
TTTGCGTCAATGGGGCGGAGTTGTTACGACATTTTGGAAAGTCCCGTTGATTTTGGTGCCAAAACAAACT
CCCATTGACGTCAATGGGGTGGAGACTTGGAAATCCCCGTGAGTCAAACCGCTATCCACGCCCATTGATG
TACTGCCAAAACCGCATCACCATGGTAATAGCGATGACTAATACGTAGATGTACTGCCAAGTAGGAAAGT
CCCATAAGGTCATGTACTGGGCATAATGCCAGGCGGGCCATTTACCGTCATTGACGTCAATAGGGGGCGT
ACTTGGCATATGATACACTTGATGTACTGCCAAGTGGGCAGTTTACCGTAAATACTCCACCCATTGACGT
CAATGGAAAGTCCCTATTGGCGTTACTATGGGAACATACGTCATTATTGACGTCAATGGGCGGGGGTCGT
TGGGCGGTCAGCCAGGCGGGCCATTTACCGTAAGTTATGTAACGCGGAACTCCATATATGGGCTATGAAC
TAATGACCCCGTAATTGATTACTATTAATAACTAGTCAATAATCAATGTCAACGCGTATATCTGGCCCGT
ACATCGCGAAGCAGCGCAAAACGCCTAACCCTAAGCAGATTCTTCATGCAATTGTCGGTCAAGCCTTGCC
TTGTTGTAGCTTAAATTTTGCTCGCGCACTACTCAGCGACCTCCAACACACAAGCAGGGAGCAGATACTG
GCTTAACTATGCGGCATCAGAGCAGATTGTACTGAGAGTGCACCATAGGGGATCGGGAGATCTCCCGATC
CGTCGACGTCAGGTGGCACTTTTCGGGGAAATGTGCGCGGAACCCCTATTTGTTTATTTTTCTAAATACA
TTCAAATATGTATCCGCTCATGAGACAATAACCCTGATAAATGCTTCAATAATATTGAAAAAGGAAGAGT
ATGAGTATTCAACATTTCCGTGTCGCCCTTATTCCCTTTTTTGCGGCATTTTGCCTTCCTGTTTTTGCTC
ACCCAGAAACGCTGGTGAAAGTAAAAGATGCTGAAGATCAGTTGGGTGCACGAGTGGGTTACATCGAACT
GGATCTCAACAGCGGTAAGATCCTTGAGAGTTTTCGCCCCGAAGAACGTTTTCCAATGATGAGCACTTTT
AAAGTTCTGCTATGTGGCGCGGTATTATCCCGTATTGACGCCGGGCAAGAGCAACTCGGTCGCCGCATAC
ACTATTCTCAGAATGACTTGGTTGAGTACTCACCAGTCACAGAAAAGCATCTTACGGATGGCATGACAGT
AAGAGAATTATGCAGTGCTGCCATAACCATGAGTGATAACACTGCGGCCAACTTACTTCTGACAACGATC
GGAGGACCGAAGGAGCTAACCGCTTTTTTGCACAACATGGGGGATCATGTAACTCGCCTTGATCGTTGGG
AACCGGAGCTGAATGAAGCCATACCAAACGACGAGCGTGACACCACGATGCCTGTAGCAATGGCAACAAC
GTTGCGCAAACTATTAACTGGCGAACTACTTACTCTAGCTTCCCGGCAACAATTAATAGACTGGATGGAG
GCGGATAAAGTTGCAGGACCACTTCTGCGCTCGGCCCTTCCGGCTGGCTGGTTTATTGCTGATAAATCTG
GAGCCGGTGAGCGTGGGTCTCGCGGTATCATTGCAGCACTGGGGCCAGATGGTAAGCCCTCCCGTATCGT
AGTTATCTACACGACGGGGAGTCAGGCAACTATGGATGAACGAAATAGACAGATCGCTGAGATAGGTGCC
TCACTGATTAAGCATTGGTAACTGTCAGACCAAGTTTACTCATATATACTTTAGATTGATTTAAAACTTC
ATTTTTAATTTAAAAGGATCTAGGTGAAGATCCTTTTTGATAATCTCATGACCAAAATCCCTTAACGTGA
GTTTTCGTTCCACTGAGCGTCAGACCCCGTAGAAAAGATCAAAGGATCTTCTTGAGATCCTTTTTTTCTG
CGCGTAATCTGCTGCTTGCAAACAAAAAAACCACCGCTACCAGCGGTGGTTTGTTTGCCGGATCAAGAGC
TACCAACTCTTTTTCCGAAGGTAACTGGCTTCAGCAGAGCGCAGATACCAAATACTGTTCTTCTAGTGTA
GCCGTAGTTAGGCCACCACTTCAAGAACTCTGTAGCACCGCCTACATACCTCGCTCTGCTAATCCTGTTA
CCAGTGGCTGCTGCCAGTGGCGATAAGTCGTGTCTTACCGGGTTGGACTCAAGACGATAGTTACCGGATA
AGGCGCAGCGGTCGGGCTGAACGGGGGGTTCGTGCACACAGCCCAGCTTGGAGCGAACGACCTACACCGA
ACTGAGATACCTACAGCGTGAGCTATGAGAAAGCGCCACGCTTCCCGAAGGGAGAAAGGCGGACAGGTAT
CCGGTAAGCGGCAGGGTCGGAACAGGAGAGCGCACGAGGGAGCTTCCAGGGGGAAACGCCTGGTATCTTT
ATAGTCCTGTCGGGTTTCGCCACCTCTGACTTGAGCGTCGATTTTTGTGATGCTCGTCAGGGGGGCGGAG
CCTATGGAAAAACGCCAGCAACGCGGCCTTTTTACGGTTCCTGGCCTTTTGCTGGCCTTTTGCTCACATG
TTCTTTCCTGCGTTATCCCCTGATTCTGTGGATAACCGTATTACCGCCTTTGAGTGAGCTGATACCGCTC
GCCGCAGCCGAACGACCGAGCGCAGCGAGTCAGTGAGCGAGGAAGCGGAAGAGCGCCCAATACGCAAACC
GCCTCTCCCCGCGCGTTGGCCGATTCATTAATGCAGCTGGCACGACAGGTTTCCCGACTGGAAAGCGGGC
AGTGAGCGCAACGCAATTAATGTGAGTTAGCTCACTCATTAGGCACCCCAGGCTTTACACTTTATGCTTC
CGGCTCGTATGTTGTGTGGAATTGTGAGCGGATAACAATTTCACACAGGAAACAGCTATGACCATGATTA
CGCCAAGCTCTAGCTAGAGGTCGACGGTATACAGACATGATAAGATACATTGATGAGTTTGGACAAACCA
CAACTAGAATGCAGTGAAAAAAATGCTTTATTTGTGAAATTTGTGATGCTATTGCTTTATTTGTAACCAT
TATAAGCTGCAATAAACAAGTTGGGGTGGGCGAAGAACTCCAGCATGAGATCCCCGCGCTGGAGGATCAT
CCAGCCGGCGTCCCGGAAAACGATTCCGAAGCCCAACCTTTCATAGAAGGCGGCGGTGGAATCGAAATCT
CGTAGCACGTGTCAGTCCTGCTCCTCGGCCACGAAGTGCACGCAGTTGCCGGCCGGGTCGCGCAGGGCGA
ACTCCCGCCCCCACGGCTGCTCGCCGATCTCGGTCATGGCCGGCCCGGAGGCGTCCCGGAAGTTCGTGGA
CACGACCTCCGACCACTCGGCGTACAGCTCGTCCAGGCCGCGCACCCACACCCAGGCCAGGGTGTTGTCC
GGCACCACCTGGTCCTGGACCGCGCTGATGAACAGGGTCACGTCGTCCCGGACCACACCGGCGAAGTCGT
CCTCCACGAAGTCCCGGGAGAACCCGAGCCGGTCGGTCCAGAACTCGACCGCTCCGGCGACGTCGCGCGC
GGTGAGCACCGGAACGGCACTGGTCAACTTGGCCATGGTTTAGTTCCTCACCTTGTCGTATTATACTATG
CCGATATACTATGCCGATGATTAATTGTCAACACGTGCTGATCAGATCCGAAAATGGATATACAAGCTCC
CGGGAGCTTTTTGCAAAAGCCTAGGCCTCCAAAAAAGCCTCCTCACTACTTCTGGAATAGCTCAGAGGCA
GAGGCGGCCTCGGCCTCTGCATAAATAAAAAAAATTAGTCAGCCATGGGGCGGAGAATGGGCGGAACTGG
GCGGAGTTAGGGGCGGGATGGGCGGAGTTAGGGGCGGGACTATGGTTGCTGACTAATTGAGATGCATGCT
TTGCATACTTCTGCCTGCTGGGGAGCCTGGGGACTTTCCACACCTGGTTGCTGACTAATTGAGATGCATG
CTTTGCATACTTCTGCCTGCTGGGGAGCCTGGGGACTTTCCACACCCTAACTGACACACATTCCACAGAA
TTAATTCGCGTTAAATTTTTGTTAAATCAGCTCATTTTTTAACCAATAGGCCGAAATCGGCAAAATCCCT
TATAAATCAAAAGAATAGACCGAGATAGGGT
[37 nt withheld, positions 8432-8468]
AAAGAACGTGGACTCCAACGTCAAAGG
[49 nt withheld, positions 8496-8544]
T
[91 nt withheld, positions 8546-8636]
G
[124 nt withheld, positions 8638-8761]
GGGGATACCCCCTAGAGCCCCAGCTGGTTCTTTCCGCCTCAGAAGCCATAGAGCCCACCGCATCCCCAGC
ATGCCTGCTATTGTCTTCCCAATCCTCCCCCTTGCTGTCCTGCCCCACCCCACCCCCCAGAATAGAATGA
CACCTACTCAGACAATGCGATGCAATTTCCTCATTTTATTAGGAAAGGACAGTGGGAGTGGCACCTTCCA
GGGTCAAGGAAGGCACGGGGGAGGGGCAAACAACAGATGGCTGGCAACTAGAAGGCACAGTCGAGGCTGA
TCAGCGGGTTTAAACGGGCCCTGCTAGAGATTTTCCACACTGACTAAAAGGGTCTGAGGGATCTCTAGTT
ACCAGAGTCACACAACAGACGGGCACACACTACTTGAAGCACTCAAGGCAAGCTTTATTGAGGCTTAAGC
AGTGGGTTCCCTAGTTAGCCAGAGAGCTCCCAGGCTCAGATCTGGTCTAACCAGAGAGACCCAGTACAGT
CCGGATGCAGCTCTCGGGCCATGTGATGAAATGCTAGGCGGCTGTCAAACCTCCACTCTAATACTTCTCT
CTCCGGGTCATCCATCCCATGCAGGCTCACAGGGTGTAACAAGCGGGTGTTCTCTCCTTCATTGGCTTCT
TCTACCTTCTCTTGCTCAACTGGTACTAGCTTGTAGCACCATCCAAAGGTCAGTGGATATCTGATCCCTG
GCCCTGGTGTGTAGTTCTGCCAATCAGGGAAGTAGCCTTGTGTGTGGTAGATCCACAGATCAAGGATATC
TTGTCTTCGTTGGGA
Features (pLannotate 1.2.2; 32 found; start..end, strand, type, name):
    222..810     -  misc_feature   WPRE: woodchuck hepatitis virus posttranscriptional regulatory element
    810..829     -  misc_feature   MCS (fragment): pBluescript multiple cloning site
    849..917     +  CDS            SPANXA2-OT1 (fragment): SPOT1_HUMAN - Also known as CXorf18. Protein uncertain: Swiss-Prot protein existence level 5. From Homo sapiens (Human).
    987..1112    +  CDS            BCAS4 (fragment): BCAS4_HUMAN - Experimental evidence at protein level: Swiss-Prot protein existence level 1. From Homo sapiens (Human).
   1675..2115    +  CDS            GAL4 DNA binding domain: DNA binding domain of the GAL4 transcriptional activator; Saccharomyces cerevisiae GAL4 (truncated)
   2251..2382    +  CDS            VP16 AD (fragment): transcriptional activation domain of herpes simplex virus protein VP16 (Triezenberg et al., 1988; Cousens et al., 1989); UL48
   2491..2608    -  misc_feature   cPPT/CTS: central polypurine tract and central termination sequence of HIV-1
   2658..2758    -  CDS            Rev (fragment): human immunodeficiency virus 1 (HIV-1) Rev protein; rev; enhances nuclear export of unspliced and incompletely spliced viral mRNAs
   3135..3368    -  misc_feature   RRE: The Rev response element (RRE) of HIV-1 allows for Rev-dependent mRNA export from the nucleus to the cytoplasm.
   3514..3877    -  CDS            HIV-1 gag (fragment): gag protein from human immunodeficiency virus 1; gag
   3861..3986    -  misc_feature   HIV-1 Ψ: packaging signal of human immunodeficiency virus type 1
   4033..4213    -  LTR            5' LTR (truncated): truncated 5' long terminal repeat (LTR) from HIV-1
   4231..4430    -  promoter       CMV promoter: human cytomegalovirus (CMV) immediate early promoter
   4431..4810    -  enhancer       CMV enhancer: human cytomegalovirus immediate early enhancer
   4965..5017    +  misc_feature   bom (fragment): basis of mobility region from pBR322
   5076..5180    +  promoter       AmpR promoter: bla
   5181..6041    +  CDS            AmpR: β-lactamase; bla; confers resistance to ampicillin, carbenicillin, and related antibiotics
   6212..6800    +  rep_origin     ori: high-copy-number ColE1/pMB1/pBR322/pUC origin of replication
   6983..7075    +  CDS            lacI (fragment): lac repressor; lacI; The lac repressor binds to the lac operator to inhibit transcription in E. coli. This inhibition can be relieved by adding lactose or isopropyl-β-D-thiogalactopyranoside (IPTG).
   7088..7109    +  protein_bind   CAP binding site: CAP binding activates transcription in the presence of cAMP. E. coli catabolite activator protein
   7124..7154    +  promoter       lac promoter: promoter for the E. coli lac operon
   7162..7178    +  protein_bind   lac operator: The lac repressor binds to the lac operator to inhibit transcription in E. coli. This inhibition can be relieved by adding lactose or isopropyl-β-D-thiogalactopyranoside (IPTG). lac repressor encoded by lacI
   7251..7372    -  polyA_signal   SV40 poly(A) signal: SV40 polyadenylation signal
   7367..7492    -  CDS            ble (fragment): BLE_KLEPN - Experimental evidence at protein level: Swiss-Prot protein existence level 1. Binding protein with a strong affinity to the bleomycin family of antibiotics. Binds to CL990; an antimitotic-antibiotic compound. From Klebsiella pneumoniae.
   7502..7876    -  CDS            BleoR: antibiotic-binding protein; Sh ble from Streptoalloteichus hindustanus; confers resistance to bleomycin, phleomycin, and Zeocin™
   7895..7942    -  promoter       EM7 promoter: synthetic bacterial promoter&nbsp
   7990..8319    -  promoter       SV40 promoter: SV40 enhancer and early promoter
   8333..8761    -  rep_origin     f1 ori (sequence partly withheld): f1 bacteriophage origin of replication; arrow indicates direction of (+) strand synthesis
   8782..8803    -  promoter       SV40 promoter (fragment): SV40 enhancer and early promoter
   8807..9031    -  polyA_signal   bGH poly(A) signal: bovine growth hormone polyadenylation signal
   9063..9243    -  LTR            5' LTR (truncated): truncated 5' long terminal repeat (LTR) from HIV-1
   9250..285     -  CDS            nef (fragment) (across the origin): NEF_HV1H2 - Experimental evidence at protein level: Swiss-Prot protein existence level 1. Extracellular Nef protein targets CD4(+) T-lymphocytes for apoptosis by interacting with CXCR4 surface receptors. From Human immunodeficiency virus type 1 group M subtype B (isolate HXB2) (HIV-1).
