[The description below was written by a language model from this plasmid's Addgene catalogue record and pLannotate feature annotations shown in this document.]
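Description:
pTE5 is a third-generation-style lentiviral transfer plasmid built on the FuGW backbone (9,546 bp in total) that delivers a protease-cleavable synthetic transcription factor to mammalian cells. It is propagated in E. coli through a high-copy ColE1/pUC origin with ampicillin selection (AmpR). The backbone also carries an f1 origin and an SV40/EM7-driven BleoR (Zeocin resistance) cassette that lies outside the LTR-flanked region, so it is not part of the packaged genome. The viral portion has a CMV enhancer/promoter fused to a truncated HIV-1 5' LTR for Tat-independent genomic RNA production. This is followed by the Ψ packaging signal with a gag fragment, the RRE, cPPT/CTS, WPRE and a truncated 3' LTR, with a bGH polyadenylation signal downstream.

The payload is listed as two inserts. The first is an 836 bp human SSX1 promoter (SSX1p). It probably corresponds to the region upstream of the coding sequence, where the annotation tool reported only short, likely spurious matches to human proteins. The second is a 729 bp synthetic open reading frame encoding the yeast GAL4 DNA-binding domain, four tandem copies of a synthetic general 3CLpro cleavage site, the herpes simplex VP16 activation domain and an SV40 nuclear localisation signal. The cleavage-site linker and the NLS are not annotated individually in the feature table. In the annotated map this cassette reads on the opposite strand from the viral elements, which suggests it is inverted relative to the viral genome.

When intact, the factor can bind GAL4 UAS sites and activate a separate reporter. Cleavage by a viral 3C-like protease would separate the DNA-binding and activation domains and abolish that output, and a protease inhibitor would restore it. This logic fits the associated work on designer cells for high-throughput screening of viral protease inhibitors.
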