Addgene plasmid #240460: pTE5: pFuGW-SSX1p- GAL4BD-4X3CLpro synthetic general CS-VP16AD-SV40NLS
Purpose: a synthetic transcription factor (synTF) that contains 4 tandem synthetic general 3CLpro cleavage site (CS).
Depositing lab: Lior Nissim. Depositing organization: Hebrew University. Publication: Optimized pipeline and designer cells for synthetic-biology-based high-throughput screening of viral protease inhibitors. Edri S, El-Atawneh S, Ernst T, Elnekave M, Katzman C, Lanton T, Aldar I, Wolk O, Stern N, Goldblum A, Nissim L. Cell Rep Methods. 2025 Aug 5:101139. doi: 10.1016/j.crmeth.2025.101139. PubMed 40780218.
Backbone
  Vector backbone: FuGW
  Total vector size (bp): 9546
  Vector type: Lentiviral
Growth in bacteria
  Bacterial resistance: Ampicillin, 100 μg/mL
  Growth temperature: 37°C
  Growth strain: NEB Stable
  Copy number: High Copy
Gene/Insert 1
  Gene/Insert name: SSX1p
  Species: H. sapiens (human)
  Insert size (bp): 836
Gene/Insert 2
  Gene/Insert name: GAL4BD-4X3CLpro synthetic general CS-VP16AD-SV40NLS
  Species: Synthetic
  Insert size (bp): 729
Terms and licenses: Academic/Nonprofit Terms; Industry Terms: Not Available to Industry
How to cite: pTE5: pFuGW-SSX1p- GAL4BD-4X3CLpro synthetic general CS-VP16AD-SV40NLS was a gift from Lior Nissim (Addgene plasmid # 240460 ; http://n2t.net/addgene:240460 ; RRID:Addgene_240460)
